Addgene plasmid #207669: MCP-mCherry-TIAL1
Purpose: To express fluorescently labeled MS2 coat binding protein (MCP) fused with RNA binding protein TIAL1
Depositing lab: Christine Mayr. Depositing organization: Memorial Sloan-Kettering Cancer Center. Publication: Subcytoplasmic location of translation controls protein output. Horste EL, Fansler MM, Cai T, Chen X, Mitschka S, Zhen G, Lee FCY, Ule J, Mayr C. Mol Cell. 2023 Dec 21;83(24):4509-4523.e11. doi: 10.1016/j.molcel.2023.11.025. PubMed 38134885.
Backbone
  Vector backbone: pcDNA3.1
  Vector type: Mammalian Expression
  Selectable markers: Puromycin
Growth in bacteria
  Bacterial resistance: Ampicillin, 100 μg/mL
  Growth temperature: 37°C
  Growth strain: DH5alpha
  Copy number: Low Copy
Gene/Insert
  Gene/Insert name: TIAL1
  Species: H. sapiens (human)
  Insert size (bp): 2238
  Entrez Gene: TIAL1 (a.k.a. TCBP, TIAR)
  Tag / fusion protein: MCP-mCherry (N terminal on insert)
  Cloning method: Restriction Enzyme; 5′ cloning site BmtI (unknown if destroyed); 3′ cloning site XbaI (unknown if destroyed)
  Sequencing primers: 5′ T7; 3′ BGHR
Terms and licenses: Academic/Nonprofit Terms; Industry Terms: Not Available to Industry
Depositor comments: Please visit https://doi.org/10.1101/2022.11.04.515216 for bioRxiv preprint.
How to cite: MCP-mCherry-TIAL1 was a gift from Christine Mayr (Addgene plasmid # 207669 ; http://n2t.net/addgene:207669 ; RRID:Addgene_207669)
