[The description below was written by a language model from this plasmid's Addgene catalogue record and pLannotate feature annotations shown in this document.]
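Description:
MCP-mCherry-TIAL1 is a mammalian expression plasmid built on a pcDNA3.1 backbone (about 7.3 kb in the sequenced record). It encodes a three-part fusion protein: the bacteriophage MS2 coat protein (MCP), the red fluorescent protein mCherry, and human TIAL1 (also known as TIAR), an RNA-binding protein. The three coding segments lie in tandem on the same strand, with MCP-mCherry at the N terminus of TIAL1. The catalogued insert size of about 2.2 kb matches the whole fusion rather than TIAL1 alone, which spans roughly 1.1 kb in the annotation. Transcription is driven by the CMV immediate-early enhancer and promoter and terminated by the bovine growth hormone polyadenylation signal. A T7 promoter sits just upstream of the open reading frame and serves as a sequencing primer site. A separate cassette, with the SV40 early promoter driving puromycin N-acetyltransferase and ending in an SV40 poly(A) signal, allows puromycin selection of transfected mammalian cells. A short ble fragment after the puromycin gene appears to be a remnant of an earlier marker.

In E. coli the plasmid is maintained by a ColE1/pUC-type origin and selected with ampicillin through the β-lactamase gene. The catalogue lists it as low copy, although this type of origin is annotated as high copy. An f1 origin and small lac-region fragments are also present as backbone elements.

MCP binds MS2 RNA hairpins, so the fusion can tether fluorescently labelled TIAL1 to a reporter transcript carrying MS2 sites, while mCherry reports the protein's expression and localisation. The associated study concerns how the subcytoplasmic location of translation affects protein output. The record itself states the purpose only as expression of the labelled MCP-TIAL1 fusion.
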