Features (pLannotate 1.2.2; 22 found; start..end, strand, type, name):
     28..80      -  misc_feature   bom (fragment): basis of mobility region from pBR322
    235..614     +  enhancer       CMV enhancer: human cytomegalovirus immediate early enhancer
    615..818     +  promoter       CMV promoter: human cytomegalovirus (CMV) immediate early promoter
    814..847     +  LTR            5' LTR (truncated) (fragment): truncated 5' long terminal repeat (LTR) from HIV-1
    863..881     +  promoter       T7 promoter: promoter for bacteriophage T7 RNA polymerase
    901..1251    +  CDS            CAPSD_BPMS2 (fragment): Experimental evidence at protein level: Swiss-Prot protein existence level 1. Acts as a translational repressor of viral replicase synthesis late in infection. This latter function is the result of capsid protein interaction with an RNA hairpin which contains the replicase ribosome-binding site. From Escherichia phage MS2 (Bacteriophage MS2).
   1258..1962    +  CDS            mCherry: mCherry is a basic (constitutively fluorescent) red fluorescent protein published in 2004, derived from Discosoma sp.. It is reported to be a very rapidly-maturing monomer with low acid sensitivity.
   1963..3084    +  CDS            TIAL1: TIAR_HUMAN - Experimental evidence at protein level: Swiss-Prot protein existence level 1. RNA-binding protein. Possesses nucleolytic activity against cytotoxic lymphocyte target cells. May be involved in apoptosis. From Homo sapiens (Human).
   3125..3349    +  polyA_signal   bGH poly(A) signal: bovine growth hormone polyadenylation signal
   3353..3374    +  promoter       SV40 promoter (fragment): SV40 enhancer and early promoter
   3395..3823    +  rep_origin     f1 ori (sequence partly withheld): f1 bacteriophage origin of replication; arrow indicates direction of (+) strand synthesis
   3837..4166    +  promoter       SV40 promoter: SV40 enhancer and early promoter
   4179..4778    +  CDS            PuroR: puromycin N-acetyltransferase; pac from Streptomyces alboniger; confers resistance to puromycin
   4799..4957    +  CDS            ble (fragment): BLE_KLEPN - Experimental evidence at protein level: Swiss-Prot protein existence level 1. Binding protein with a strong affinity to the bleomycin family of antibiotics. Binds to CL990; an antimitotic-antibiotic compound. From Klebsiella pneumoniae.
   4952..5073    +  polyA_signal   SV40 poly(A) signal: SV40 polyadenylation signal
   5146..5162    -  protein_bind   lac operator: The lac repressor binds to the lac operator to inhibit transcription in E. coli. This inhibition can be relieved by adding lactose or isopropyl-β-D-thiogalactopyranoside (IPTG). lac repressor encoded by lacI
   5170..5200    -  promoter       lac promoter: promoter for the E. coli lac operon
   5215..5236    -  protein_bind   CAP binding site: CAP binding activates transcription in the presence of cAMP. E. coli catabolite activator protein
   5249..5341    -  CDS            lacI (fragment): lac repressor; lacI; The lac repressor binds to the lac operator to inhibit transcription in E. coli. This inhibition can be relieved by adding lactose or isopropyl-β-D-thiogalactopyranoside (IPTG).
   5524..6112    -  rep_origin     ori: high-copy-number ColE1/pMB1/pBR322/pUC origin of replication
   6283..7143    -  CDS            AmpR: β-lactamase; bla; confers resistance to ampicillin, carbenicillin, and related antibiotics
   7144..7248    -  promoter       AmpR promoter: bla
>Addgene plasmid #207669 | MCP-mCherry-TIAL1 | addgene full sequence | sequence record 409602 | Addgene NGS Result
GACGGATCGGGAGATCTCCCGATCCCCTATGGTGCACTCTCAGTACAATCTGCTCTGATGCCGCATAGTT
AAGCCAGTATCTGCTCCCTGCTTGTGTGTTGGAGGTCGCTGAGTAGTGCGCGAGCAAAATTTAAGCTACA
ACAAGGCAAGGCTTGACCGACAATTGCATGAAGAATCTGCTTAGGGTTAGGCGTTTTGCGCTGCTTCGCG
ATGTACGGGCCAGATATACGCGTTGACATTGATTATTGACTAGTTATTAATAGTAATCAATTACGGGGTC
ATTAGTTCATAGCCCATATATGGAGTTCCGCGTTACATAACTTACGGTAAATGGCCCGCCTGGCTGACCG
CCCAACGACCCCCGCCCATTGACGTCAATAATGACGTATGTTCCCATAGTAACGCCAATAGGGACTTTCC
ATTGACGTCAATGGGTGGAGTATTTACGGTAAACTGCCCACTTGGCAGTACATCAAGTGTATCATATGCC
AAGTACGCCCCCTATTGACGTCAATGACGGTAAATGGCCCGCCTGGCATTATGCCCAGTACATGACCTTA
TGGGACTTTCCTACTTGGCAGTACATCTACGTATTAGTCATCGCTATTACCATGGTGATGCGGTTTTGGC
AGTACATCAATGGGCGTGGATAGCGGTTTGACTCACGGGGATTTCCAAGTCTCCACCCCATTGACGTCAA
TGGGAGTTTGTTTTGGCACCAAAATCAACGGGACTTTCCAAAATGTCGTAACAACTCCGCCCCATTGACG
CAAATGGGCGGTAGGCGTGTACGGTGGGAGGTCTATATAAGCAGAGCTCTCTGGCTAACTAGAGAACCCA
CTGCTTACTGGCTTATCGAAATTAATACGACTCACTATAGGGAGACCCAAGCTGGCTAGCATGGCTTCTA
ACTTTACTCAGTTCGTTCTCGTCGACAATGGCGGAACTGGCGACGTGACTGTCGCCCCAAGCAACTTCGC
TAACGGGATCGCTGAATGGATCAGCTCTAACTCGCGTTCACAGGCTTACAAAGTAACCTGTAGCGTTCGT
CAGAGCTCTGCGCAGAATCGCAAATACACCATCAAAGTCGAGGTGCCTAAAGGCGCCTGGCGTTCGTACT
TAAATATGGAACTAACCATTCCAATTTTCGCCACGAATTCCGACTGCGAGCTTATTGTTAAGGCAATGCA
AGGTCTCCTAAAAGATGGAAACCCGATTCCCTCAGCAATCGCAGCAAACTCCGGCATCTACGGATCCGTG
AGCAAGGGCGAGGAGGATAACATGGCCATCATCAAGGAGTTCATGCGCTTCAAGGTGCACATGGAGGGCT
CCGTGAACGGCCACGAGTTCGAGATCGAGGGCGAGGGCGAGGGCCGCCCCTACGAGGGCACCCAGACCGC
CAAGCTGAAGGTGACCAAGGGTGGCCCCCTGCCCTTCGCCTGGGACATCCTGTCCCCTCAGTTCATGTAC
GGCTCCAAGGCCTACGTGAAGCACCCCGCCGACATCCCCGACTACTTGAAGCTGTCCTTCCCCGAGGGCT
TCAAGTGGGAGCGCGTGATGAACTTCGAGGACGGCGGCGTGGTGACCGTGACCCAGGACTCCTCCCTGCA
GGACGGCGAGTTCATCTACAAGGTGAAGCTGCGCGGCACCAACTTCCCCTCCGACGGCCCCGTAATGCAG
AAGAAGACCATGGGCTGGGAGGCCTCCTCCGAGCGGATGTACCCCGAGGACGGCGCCCTGAAGGGCGAGA
TCAAGCAGAGGCTGAAGCTGAAGGACGGCGGCCACTACGACGCTGAGGTCAAGACCACCTACAAGGCCAA
GAAGCCCGTGCAGCTGCCCGGCGCCTACAACGTCAACATCAAGTTGGACATCACCTCCCACAACGAGGAC
TACACCATCGTGGAACAGTACGAACGCGCCGAGGGCCGCCACTCCACCGGCGGCATGGACGAGCTGTACA
AGATGGAAGACGACGGGCAGCCCCGGACTCTATACGTAGGTAACCTTTCCAGAGATGTGACAGAAGTCCT
TATACTTCAGTTGTTCAGTCAGATTGGACCCTGTAAAAGCTGTAAAATGATAACAGAGCATACAAGCAAT
GACCCATATTGCTTTGTGGAATTTTATGAACACAGAGATGCAGCTGCTGCATTAGCTGCTATGAATGGGA
GAAAAATTTTGGGAAAGGAGGTCAAAGTAAACTGGGCAACCACACCAAGTAGCCAGAAAAAAGATACTTC
CAATCACTTCCATGTGTTTGTTGGGGATTTGAGTCCAGAAATTACAACAGAAGATATCAAATCAGCATTT
GCCCCCTTTGGTAAAATATCGGATGCCCGGGTAGTTAAAGACATGGCAACTGGAAAATCCAAAGGCTATG
GTTTTGTATCTTTTTATAACAAACTGGATGCAGAAAATGCGATTGTGCATATGGGCGGTCAGTGGTTGGG
TGGTCGTCAAATCCGAACCAATTGGGCCACTCGTAAACCACCTGCACCTAAAAGTACACAAGAAAACAAC
ACTAAGCAGTTGAGATTTGAAGATGTAGTAAACCAGTCAAGTCCAAAAAATTGTACTGTGTACTGTGGAG
GAATTGCGTCTGGGTTAACAGATCAGCTTATGAGACAGACATTCTCACCATTTGGACAAATTATGGAAAT
AAGAGTTTTCCCAGAAAAGGGCTATTCATTTGTCAGATTTTCAACCCATGAAAGTGCAGCCCATGCCATT
GTTTCGGTGAACGGTACTACGATTGAAGGACATGTGGTTAAATGCTATTGGGGTAAAGAATCTCCTGATA
TGACTAAAAACTTCCAACAGGTTGACTATAGTCAATGGGGCCAATGGAGCCAAGTGTATGGAAACCCACA
ACAGTATGGACAGTATATGGCAAATGGGTGGCAAGTACCGCCTTATGGAGTATACGGGCAACCATGGAAT
CAACAAGGATTTGGAGTAGATCAATCACCTTCTGCTGCTTGGATGGGTGGATTTGGTGCTCAGCCTCCCC
AAGGACAAGCTCCTCCCCCTGTAATACCTCCTCCTAACCAAGCCGGATATGGTATGGCAAGTTACCAAAC
ACAGTGATCTAGAGGGCCCGTTTAAACCCGCTGATCAGCCTCGACTGTGCCTTCTAGTTGCCAGCCATCT
GTTGTTTGCCCCTCCCCCGTGCCTTCCTTGACCCTGGAAGGTGCCACTCCCACTGTCCTTTCCTAATAAA
ATGAGGAAATTGCATCGCATTGTCTGAGTAGGTGTCATTCTATTCTGGGGGGTGGGGTGGGGCAGGACAG
CAAGGGGGAGGATTGGGAAGACAATAGCAGGCATGCTGGGGATGCGGTGGGCTCTATGGCTTCTGAGGCG
GAAAGAACCAGCTGGGGCTCTAGGGGGTATCCCC
[124 nt withheld, positions 3395-3518]
C
[91 nt withheld, positions 3520-3610]
A
[49 nt withheld, positions 3612-3660]
CCTTTGACGTTGGAGTCCACGTTCTTT
[37 nt withheld, positions 3688-3724]
ACCCTATCTCGGTCTATTCTTTTGATTTATAAGGGATTTTGCCGATTTCGGCCTATTGGTTAAAAAATGA
GCTGATTTAACAAAAATTTAACGCGAATTAATTCTGTGGAATGTGTGTCAGTTAGGGTGTGGAAAGTCCC
CAGGCTCCCCAGCAGGCAGAAGTATGCAAAGCATGCATCTCAATTAGTCAGCAACCAGGTGTGGAAAGTC
CCCAGGCTCCCCAGCAGGCAGAAGTATGCAAAGCATGCATCTCAATTAGTCAGCAACCATAGTCCCGCCC
CTAACTCCGCCCATCCCGCCCCTAACTCCGCCCAGTTCCGCCCATTCTCCGCCCCATGGCTGACTAATTT
TTTTTATTTATGCAGAGGCCGAGGCCGCCTCTGCCTCTGAGCTATTCCAGAAGTAGTGAGGAGGCTTTTT
TGGAGGCCTAGGCTTTTGCAAAAAGCTCCCAACCATGACCGAGTACAAGCCCACGGTGCGCCTCGCCACC
CGCGACGACGTCCCCAGGGCCGTACGCACCCTCGCCGCCGCGTTCGCCGACTACCCCGCCACGCGCCACA
CCGTCGATCCGGACCGCCACATCGAGCGGGTCACCGAGCTGCAAGAACTCTTCCTCACGCGCGTCGGGCT
CGACATCGGCAAGGTGTGGGTCGCGGACGACGGCGCCGCGGTGGCGGTCTGGACCACGCCGGAGAGCGTC
GAAGCGGGGGCGGTGTTCGCCGAGATCGGCCCGCGCATGGCCGAGTTGAGCGGTTCCCGGCTGGCCGCGC
AGCAACAGATGGAAGGCCTCCTGGCGCCGCACCGGCCCAAGGAGCCCGCGTGGTTCCTGGCCACCGTCGG
CGTCTCGCCCGACCACCAGGGCAAGGGTCTGGGCAGCGCCGTCGTGCTCCCCGGAGTGGAGGCGGCCGAG
CGCGCCGGGGTGCCCGCCTTCCTGGAGACCTCCGCGCCCCGCAACCTCCCCTTCTACGAGCGGCTCGGCT
TCACCGTCACCGCCGACGTCGAGGTGCCCGAAGGACCGCGCACCTGGTGCATGACCCGCAAGCCCGGTGC
CTGAGCGGGACTCTGGGGTTCGAAATGACCGACCAAGCGACGCCCAACCTGCCATCACGAGATTTCGATT
CCACCGCCGCCTTCTATGAAAGGTTGGGCTTCGGAATCGTTTTCCGGGACGCCGGCTGGATGATCCTCCA
GCGCGGGGATCTCATGCTGGAGTTCTTCGCCCACCCCAACTTGTTTATTGCAGCTTATAATGGTTACAAA
TAAAGCAATAGCATCACAAATTTCACAAATAAAGCATTTTTTTCACTGCATTCTAGTTGTGGTTTGTCCA
AACTCATCAATGTATCTTATCATGTCTGTATACCGTCGACCTCTAGCTAGAGCTTGGCGTAATCATGGTC
ATAGCTGTTTCCTGTGTGAAATTGTTATCCGCTCACAATTCCACACAACATACGAGCCGGAAGCATAAAG
TGTAAAGCCTGGGGTGCCTAATGAGTGAGCTAACTCACATTAATTGCGTTGCGCTCACTGCCCGCTTTCC
AGTCGGGAAACCTGTCGTGCCAGCTGCATTAATGAATCGGCCAACGCGCGGGGAGAGGCGGTTTGCGTAT
TGGGCGCTCTTCCGCTTCCTCGCTCACTGACTCGCTGCGCTCGGTCGTTCGGCTGCGGCGAGCGGTATCA
GCTCACTCAAAGGCGGTAATACGGTTATCCACAGAATCAGGGGATAACGCAGGAAAGAACATGTGAGCAA
AAGGCCAGCAAAAGGCCAGGAACCGTAAAAAGGCCGCGTTGCTGGCGTTTTTCCATAGGCTCCGCCCCCC
TGACGAGCATCACAAAAATCGACGCTCAAGTCAGAGGTGGCGAAACCCGACAGGACTATAAAGATACCAG
GCGTTTCCCCCTGGAAGCTCCCTCGTGCGCTCTCCTGTTCCGACCCTGCCGCTTACCGGATACCTGTCCG
CCTTTCTCCCTTCGGGAAGCGTGGCGCTTTCTCATAGCTCACGCTGTAGGTATCTCAGTTCGGTGTAGGT
CGTTCGCTCCAAGCTGGGCTGTGTGCACGAACCCCCCGTTCAGCCCGACCGCTGCGCCTTATCCGGTAAC
TATCGTCTTGAGTCCAACCCGGTAAGACACGACTTATCGCCACTGGCAGCAGCCACTGGTAACAGGATTA
GCAGAGCGAGGTATGTAGGCGGTGCTACAGAGTTCTTGAAGTGGTGGCCTAACTACGGCTACACTAGAAG
AACAGTATTTGGTATCTGCGCTCTGCTGAAGCCAGTTACCTTCGGAAAAAGAGTTGGTAGCTCTTGATCC
GGCAAACAAACCACCGCTGGTAGCGGTGGTTTTTTTGTTTGCAAGCAGCAGATTACGCGCAGAAAAAAAG
GATCTCAAGAAGATCCTTTGATCTTTTCTACGGGGTCTGACGCTCAGTGGAACGAAAACTCACGTTAAGG
GATTTTGGTCATGAGATTATCAAAAAGGATCTTCACCTAGATCCTTTTAAATTAAAAATGAAGTTTTAAA
TCAATCTAAAGTATATATGAGTAAACTTGGTCTGACAGTTACCAATGCTTAATCAGTGAGGCACCTATCT
CAGCGATCTGTCTATTTCGTTCATCCATAGTTGCCTGACTCCCCGTCGTGTAGATAACTACGATACGGGA
GGGCTTACCATCTGGCCCCAGTGCTGCAATGATACCGCGAGACCCACGCTCACCGGCTCCAGATTTATCA
GCAATAAACCAGCCAGCCGGAAGGGCCGAGCGCAGAAGTGGTCCTGCAACTTTATCCGCCTCCATCCAGT
CTATTAATTGTTGCCGGGAAGCTAGAGTAAGTAGTTCGCCAGTTAATAGTTTGCGCAACGTTGTTGCCAT
TGCTACAGGCATCGTGGTGTCACGCTCGTCGTTTGGTATGGCTTCATTCAGCTCCGGTTCCCAACGATCA
AGGCGAGTTACATGATCCCCCATGTTGTGCAAAAAAGCGGTTAGCTCCTTCGGTCCTCCGATCGTTGTCA
GAAGTAAGTTGGCCGCAGTGTTATCACTCATGGTTATGGCAGCACTGCATAATTCTCTTACTGTCATGCC
ATCCGTAAGATGCTTTTCTGTGACTGGTGAGTACTCAACCAAGTCATTCTGAGAATAGTGTATGCGGCGA
CCGAGTTGCTCTTGCCCGGCGTCAATACGGGATAATACCGCGCCACATAGCAGAACTTTAAAAGTGCTCA
TCATTGGAAAACGTTCTTCGGGGCGAAAACTCTCAAGGATCTTACCGCTGTTGAGATCCAGTTCGATGTA
ACCCACTCGTGCACCCAACTGATCTTCAGCATCTTTTACTTTCACCAGCGTTTCTGGGTGAGCAAAAACA
GGAAGGCAAAATGCCGCAAAAAAGGGAATAAGGGCGACACGGAAATGTTGAATACTCATACTCTTCCTTT
TTCAATATTATTGAAGCATTTATCAGGGTTATTGTCTCATGAGCGGATACATATTTGAATGTATTTAGAA
AAATAAACAAATAGGGGTTCCGCGCACATTTCCCCGAAAAGTGCCACCTGACGTC
